Addgene plasmid #245553: pICSL30050
Purpose: Level 0 Golden Gate part N-Terminal Tag with overhangs CCAT - AATG
Depositing lab: Mark Youles. Depositing organization: Sainsbury Laboratory, Norwich.
Backbone
  Vector backbone: pICSL01002
  Backbone size w/o insert (bp): 2246
  Vector type: Synthetic Biology
Growth in bacteria
  Bacterial resistance: Spectinomycin, 50 μg/mL
  Growth temperature: 37°C
  Growth strain: DH5alpha
  Copy number: High Copy
Gene/Insert
  Gene/Insert name: N-Terminal tag VNp15link3_C E.coli vesicle packaging tag
  Species: Synthetic
  Insert size (bp): 106
  Mutation: BsaI/BpiI sites removed by point-mutation
  Cloning method: Restriction Enzyme; 5′ cloning site BsaI (destroyed during cloning); 3′ cloning site BsaI (destroyed during cloning)
  Sequencing primers: 5′ TCACATGTTCTTTCCTGCG; 3′ GTCTCATGAGCGGATACATATTTGAATG
Terms and licenses: Academic/Nonprofit Terms; Industry Terms: Not Available to Industry
Depositor comments: Level 0 N-Terminal tag module used for GoldenGate assemblies using the MoClo overhang syntax
How to cite: pICSL30050 was a gift from Mark Youles (Addgene plasmid # 245553 ; http://n2t.net/addgene:245553 ; RRID:Addgene_245553)
