[The description below was written by a language model from this plasmid's Addgene catalogue record and pLannotate feature annotations shown in this document.]
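Description:
pICSL30050 is a Level 0 Golden Gate (MoClo syntax) part plasmid built in the pICSL01002 backbone, a small synthetic-biology cloning vector. The sequenced record is about 2.35 kb. It is propagated in E. coli from a high-copy ColE1/pUC-type origin and is selected with spectinomycin through the aadA adenylyltransferase gene. The feature table places an AmpR (bla) promoter upstream of aadA in the same orientation, which probably drives the marker. The short annotated fragments of lacI, a gentamicin acetyltransferase and an integron-type integrase are brief partial matches. They are most likely remnants of the resistance cassette's origin and backbone construction, not functional genes.

The payload is a 106 bp synthetic N-terminal tag module named VNp15link3_C, described as an E. coli vesicle packaging tag. It is flanked by the CCAT and AATG fusion overhangs that define the N-terminal tag position in the MoClo standard. Internal BsaI and BpiI sites were removed by point mutation, so the part is compatible with Type IIS assembly. The automated annotation marks a short stretch within the insert as resembling mouse gamma-synuclein. This indicates that the tag has synuclein-like N-terminal sequence, although the record gives the species as synthetic and does not state the tag's derivation. The plasmid carries no promoter, coding partner or terminator for expression. It serves purely as a donor part, released and combined with promoter, coding sequence and terminator modules to build transcription units in which a protein of interest carries this tag at its N terminus. As the part name suggests, the intended use is directing recombinant proteins into vesicles in E. coli.
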