Features (pLannotate 1.2.2; 7 found; start..end, strand, type, name):
     10..69      +  CDS            Sncg (fragment): SYUG_MOUSE - Also known as Persyn. Experimental evidence at protein level: Swiss-Prot protein existence level 1. Plays a role in neurofilament network integrity. May be involved in modulating axonal architecture during development and in the adult. In vitro, increases the susceptibility of neurofilament-H to calcium-dependent proteases. May also function in modulating the keratin network in skin. Activates the MAPK and Elk-1 signal transduction pathway (By similarity). From Mus musculus (Mouse).
    132..181     -  CDS            lacI (fragment): lac repressor; lacI; The lac repressor binds to the lac operator to inhibit transcription in E. coli. This inhibition can be relieved by adding lactose or isopropyl-β-D-thiogalactopyranoside (IPTG).
    364..952     -  rep_origin     ori: high-copy-number ColE1/pMB1/pBR322/pUC origin of replication
   1126..1914    -  CDS            aadA: S3AD_ECOLX - Experimental evidence at protein level: Swiss-Prot protein existence level 1. Mediates bacterial resistance to the antibiotics streptomycin and spectinomycin. From Escherichia coli.
   1921..1977    -  CDS            GmR (fragment): gentamycin acetyltransferase; aacC1; confers resistance to gentamycin
   2065..2145    +  CDS            int (fragment): INT2_ECOLX - Protein inferred from homology: Swiss-Prot protein existence level 3. Putative integrase believed to be involved in the insertion of antibiotic resistance genes into plasmids and transposons. From Escherichia coli.
   2136..2240    -  promoter       AmpR promoter: bla
>Addgene plasmid #245553 | pICSL30050 | addgene full sequence | sequence record 495478 | Addgene NGS Result
GGTCTCACCATGGATGTATTCAAGAAAGGATTTTCAATAGCCGATGAGGGAGTTGTGGGAGCTGTTGAGA
GCAGCGGTAGCGGTCTGGAAGTTCTGTTTCAGGGCCCAGGAGCAATGTGAGACCACGAGTGATTAATGAA
TCGGCCAACGCGCGGGGAGAGGCGGTTTGCGTATTGGGCGCTCTTCCGCTTCCTCGCTCACTGACTCGCT
GCGCTCGGTCGTTCGGCTGCGGCGAGCGGTATCAGCTCACTCAAAGGCGGTAATACGGTTATCCACAGAA
TCAGGGGATAACGCAGGAAAGAACATGTGAGCAAAAGGCCAGCAAAAGGCCAGGAACCGTAAAAAGGCCG
CGTTGCTGGCGTTTTTCCATAGGCTCCGCCCCCCTGACGAGCATCACAAAAATCGACGCTCAAGTCAGAG
GTGGCGAAACCCGACAGGACTATAAAGATACCAGGCGTTTCCCCCTGGAAGCTCCCTCGTGCGCTCTCCT
GTTCCGACCCTGCCGCTTACCGGATACCTGTCCGCCTTTCTCCCTTCGGGAAGCGTGGCGCTTTCTCATA
GCTCACGCTGTAGGTATCTCAGTTCGGTGTAGGTCGTTCGCTCCAAGCTGGGCTGTGTGCACGAACCCCC
CGTTCAGCCCGACCGCTGCGCCTTATCCGGTAACTATCGTCTTGAGTCCAACCCGGTAAGACACGACTTA
TCGCCACTGGCAGCAGCCACTGGTAACAGGATTAGCAGAGCGAGGTATGTAGGCGGTGCTACAGAGTTCT
TGAAGTGGTGGCCTAACTACGGCTACACTAGAAGAACAGTATTTGGTATCTGCGCTCTGCTGAAGCCAGT
TACCTTCGGAAAAAGAGTTGGTAGCTCTTGATCCGGCAAACAAACCACCGCTGGTAGCGGTGGTTTTTTT
GTTTGCAAGCAGCAGATTACGCGCAGAAAAAAAGGATCTCAAGAAGATCCTTTGATCTTTTCTACGGGGT
CTGACGCTCAGTGGAACGAAAACTCACGTTAAGGGATTTTGGTCATGAGATTATCAAAAAGGATCTTCAC
CTAGATCCTTTTAAATTAAAAATGAAGTTTTAAATCAATCTAAAGTATATATGAGTAAACTTGGTCTGAC
AGTTATTTGCCGACTACCTTGGTGATCTCGCCTTTTACGTAATGGACAAATTCTTCCAACTGATCTGCGC
GCGAGGCCAAGCGATCTTCTTCTTGTCCAAGATAAGCCTGTCTAGCTTCAAGTATGACGGGCTGATACTG
GGCCGGCAGGCGCTCCATTGCCCAGTCGGCAGCGACATCCTTCGGCGCGATTTTGCCGGTTACTGCGCTG
TACCAAATGCGGGACAACGTAAGCACTACATTTCGCTCATCGCCAGCCCAGTCGGGCGGCGAGTTCCATA
GCGTTAAGGTTTCATTTAGCGCCTCAAATAGATCCTGTTCAGGAACCGGATCAAAGAGTTCCTCCGCCGC
TGGACCTACCAAGGCAACGCTATGTTCTCTTGCTTTTGTCAGCAAGATAGCCAGATCAATGTCGATCGTG
GCTGGCTCGAAGATACCTGCAAGAATGTCATTGCGCTGCCATTCTCCAAATTGCAGTTCGCGCTTAGCTG
GATAACGCCACGGAATGATGTCGTCGTGCACAACAATGGTGACTTCTACAGCGCGGAGAATCTCGCTCTC
TCCAGGGGAAGCCGAAGTTTCCAAAAGGTCGTTGATCAAAGCTCGCCGCGTTGTTTCATCAAGCCTTACG
GTCACCGTAACCAGCAAATCAATATCGCTGTGTGGCTTCAGGCCGCCATCCACTGCGGAGCCGTACAAAT
GTACGGCCAGCAACGTCGGTTCGAGATGGCGCTCGATGACGCCAACTACCTCTGATAGTTGAGTCGATAC
TTCGGCGATCACCGCTTCCCTCATGATGTTTAACTTTGTTTTAGGGCGACTGCCCTGCTGCGTAACATCG
TTGCTGCTCCATAACATCAAACATCGACCCACGGCGTAACGCGCTTGCTGCTTGGATGCCCGAGGCATAG
ACTGTACCCCAAAAAAAAACAGTCATAACAAGCCATGAAAACCGCCACTGCGCCGTTACCACCGCTGCGT
TCGGTCAAGGTTCTGGACCAGTTGCGTGAGCGCATACTCTTCCTTTTTCAATATTATTGAAGCATTTATC
AGGGTTATTGTCTCATGAGCGGATACATATTTGAATGTATTTAGAAAAATAAACAAATAGGGGTTCCGCG
CACATTTCCCCGAAAAGTGCCACCTGACGTCTAAGAAACCATTATTATCATGACATTAACCTATAAAAAT
AGGCGTATCACGAGGCCCTTTCGTCCACTGAAGAGCCACTGT
